>Addgene plasmid #120005 | pMaCTag-26 | depositor full sequence | sequence record 228031 | pMaCTag-26 sequence 3863 bps
GAACGCGGCCGCCAGCTGAAGCTTCGTACGTCAGGTGGAGGAGGTAGTGGCGGAGGCGGATCCGGTGCAG
GCGCCAAGGAGAAGAGTGCTTGTCCTAAAGATCCAGCCAAACCTCCGGCCAAGGCACAAGTTGTGGGATG
GCCACCGGTGAGATCATACCGGAAGAACGTGATGGTTTCCTGCCAAAAATCAAGCGGTGGCCCGGAGGCG
GCGGCGTTCGTGAAGGTATCAATGGACGGAGCACCGTACTTGAGGAAAATCGATTTGAGGATGTATAAAG
CTAGCATGGTGAGCAAGGGCGAGGAGCTGTTCACCGGGGTGGTGCCCATCCTGGTCGAGCTGGACGGCGA
CGTAAACGGCCACAAGTTCAGCGTCCGCGGCGAGGGCGAGGGCGATGCCACCAACGGCAAGCTGACCCTG
AAGTTCATCTGCACCACCGGCAAGCTGCCCGTGCCCTGGCCCACCCTCGTGACCACCTTCGGCTACGGCG
TGGCCTGCTTCAGCCGCTACCCCGACCACATGAAGCAGCACGACTTCTTCAAGTCCGCCATGCCCGAAGG
CTACGTCCAGGAGCGCACCATCTCTTTCAAGGACGACGGTACCTACAAGACCCGCGCCGAGGTGAAGTTC
GAGGGCGACACCCTGGTGAACCGCATCGAGCTGAAGGGCATCGACTTCAAGGAGGACGGCAACATCCTGG
GGCACAAGCTGGAGTACAACTTCAACAGCCACAACGTCTATATCACGGCCGACAAGCAGAAGAACGGCAT
CAAGGCTAACTTCAAGATCCGCCACAACGTTGAGGACGGCAGCGTGCAGCTCGCCGACCACTACCAGCAG
AACACCCCCATCGGCGACGGCCCCGTGCTGCTGCCCGACAACCACTACCTGAGCCATCAGTCCGCCCTGA
GCAAAGACCCCAACGAGAAGCGCGATCACATGGTCCTGCTGGAGTTCGTGACCGCCGCCGGGATTACACA
TGGCATGGACGAGCTGTACAAGTGAACTAGTAACTTGTTTATTGCAGCTTATAATGGTTACAAATAAAGC
AATAGCATCACAAATTTCACAAATAAAGCATTTTTTTCACTGCATTCTAGTTGTGGTTTGTCCAAACTCA
TCAATGTATCTTAGTCGATATAACTTCGTATAGCATACATTATACGAAGTTATGTCGAGGAGGGCCTATT
TCCCATGATTCCTTCATATTTGCATATACGATACAAGGCTGTTAGAGAGATAATTGGAATTAATTTGACT
GTAAACACAAAGATATTAGTACAAAATACGTGACGTAGAAAGTAATAATTTCTTGGGTAGTTTGCAGTTT
TAAAATTATGTTTTAAAATGGACTATCATATGCTTACCGTAACTTGAAAGTATTTCGATTTCTTGGCTTT
ATATATCTTGTGGAAAGGACGAAACACCGATAACTTCGTATAGCATACATTATACGAAGTTATGGTACCG
ATGCAGCTAGCCCGCGGATCTGCCGGTCTCCCTATAGTGAGTCGTATTAATTTCGATAAGCCAGGTTAAC
CTGCATTAATGAATCGGCCAACGCGCGGGGAGAGGCGGTTTGCGTATTGGGCGCTCTTCCGCTTCCTCGC
TCACTGACTCGCTGCGCTCGGTCGTTCGGCTGCGGCGAGCGGTATCAGCTCACTCAAAGGCGGTAATACG
GTTATCCACAGAATCAGGGGATAACGCAGGAAAGAACATGTGAGCAAAAGGCCAGCAAAAGGCCAGGAAC
CGTAAAAAGGCCGCGTTGCTGGCGTTTTTCCATAGGCTCCGCCCCCCTGACGAGCATCACAAAAATCGAC
GCTCAAGTCAGAGGTGGCGAAACCCGACAGGACTATAAAGATACCAGGCGTTTCCCCCTGGAAGCTCCCT
CGTGCGCTCTCCTGTTCCGACCCTGCCGCTTACCGGATACCTGTCCGCCTTTCTCCCTTCGGGAAGCGTG
GCGCTTTCTCAATGCTCACGCTGTAGGTATCTCAGTTCGGTGTAGGTCGTTCGCTCCAAGCTGGGCTGTG
TGCACGAACCCCCCGTTCAGCCCGACCGCTGCGCCTTATCCGGTAACTATCGTCTTGAGTCCAACCCGGT
AAGACACGACTTATCGCCACTGGCAGCAGCCACTGGTAACAGGATTAGCAGAGCGAGGTATGTAGGCGGT
GCTACAGAGTTCTTGAAGTGGTGGCCTAACTACGGCTACACTAGAAGGACAGTATTTGGTATCTGCGCTC
TGCTGAAGCCAGTTACCTTCGGAAAAAGAGTTGGTAGCTCTTGATCCGGCAAACAAACCACCGCTGGTAG
CGGTGGTTTTTTTGTTTGCAAGCAGCAGATTACGCGCAGAAAAAAAGGATCTCAAGAAGATCCTTTGATC
TTTTCTACGGGGTCTGACGCTCAGTGGAACGAAAACTCACGTTAAGGGATTTTGGTCATGAGATTATCAA
AAAGGATCTTCACCTAGATCCTTTTAAATTAAAAATGAAGTTTTAAATCAATCTAAAGTATATATGAGTA
AACTTGGTCTGACAGTTACCAATGCTTAATCAGTGAGGCACCTATCTCAGCGATCTGTCTATTTCGTTCA
TCCATAGTTGCCTGACTCCCCGTCGTGTAGATAACTACGATACGGGAGGGCTTACCATCTGGCCCCAGTG
CTGCAATGATACCGCGAGACCCACGCTCACCGGCTCCAGATTTATCAGCAATAAACCAGCCAGCCGGAAG
GGCCGAGCGCAGAAGTGGTCCTGCAACTTTATCCGCCTCCATCCAGTCTATTAATTGTTGCCGGGAAGCT
AGAGTAAGTAGTTCGCCAGTTAATAGTTTGCGCAACGTTGTTGCCATTGCTACAGGCATCGTGGTGTCAC
GCTCGTCGTTTGGTATGGCTTCATTCAGCTCCGGTTCCCAACGATCAAGGCGAGTTACATGATCCCCCAT
GTTGTGCAAAAAAGCGGTTAGCTCCTTCGGTCCTCCGATCGTTGTCAGAAGTAAGTTGGCCGCAGTGTTA
TCACTCATGGTTATGGCAGCACTGCATAATTCTCTTACTGTCATGCCATCCGTAAGATGCTTTTCTGTGA
CTGGTGAGTACTCAACCAAGTCATTCTGAGAATAGTGTATGCGGCGACCGAGTTGCTCTTGCCCGGCGTC
AATACGGGATAATACCGCGCCACATAGCAGAACTTTAAAAGTGCTCATCATTGGAAAACGTTCTTCGGGG
CGAAAACTCTCAAGGATCTTACCGCTGTTGAGATCCAGTTCGATGTAACCCACTCGTGCACCCAACTGAT
CTTCAGCATCTTTTACTTTCACCAGCGTTTCTGGGTGAGCAAAAACAGGAAGGCAAAATGCCGCAAAAAA
GGGAATAAGGGCGACACGGAAATGTTGAATACTCATACTCTTCCTTTTTCAATATTATTGAAGCATTTAT
CAGGGTTATTGTCTCATGAGCGGATACATATTTGAATGTATTTAGAAAAATAAACAAATAGGGGTTCCGC
GCACATTTCCCCGAAAAGTGCCACCTGACGTCTAAGAAACCATTATTATCATGACATTAACCTATAAAAA
TAGGCGTATCACGAGGCCCTTTCGTCTCGCGCGTTTCGGTGATGACGGTGAAAACCTCTGACACATGCAG
CTCCCGGAGACGGTCACAGCTTGTCTGTAAGCGGATGCCGGGAGCAGACAAGCCCGTCAGGGCGCGTCAG
CGGGTGTTGGCGGGTGTCGGGGCTGGCTTAACTATGCGGCATCAGAGCAGATTGTACTGAGAGTGCACCA
TATGGACATATTGTCGTTAGAACGCGGCTACAATTAATACATAACCTTATGTATCATACACATACGATTT
AGGTGACACTATA
Features (pLannotate 1.2.2; 14 found; start..end, strand, type, name):
     76..279     +  CDS            mini-AID: minimal degron from the auxin-responsive IAA17 protein of Arabidopsis thaliana (Kubota et al., 2013) acts as an auxin-inducible degron (AID) in the presence of TIR1
    286..1002    +  CDS            Clover: Clover is a basic (constitutively fluorescent) green/yellow fluorescent protein published in 2012, derived from Aequorea victoria. It is reported to be a rapidly-maturing weak dimer with high acid sensitivity.
   1012..1133    +  polyA_signal   SV40 poly(A) signal: SV40 polyadenylation signal
   1140..1173    +  protein_bind   loxP: Cre-mediated recombination occurs in the 8-bp core sequence (GCATACAT). Cre recombinase
   1180..1420    +  promoter       U6 promoter: RNA polymerase III promoter for human U6 snRNA
   1430..1463    +  protein_bind   loxP: Cre-mediated recombination occurs in the 8-bp core sequence (GCATACAT). Cre recombinase
   1501..1519    -  promoter       T7 promoter: promoter for bacteriophage T7 RNA polymerase
   1541..1594    -  CDS            lacI (fragment): lac repressor; lacI; The lac repressor binds to the lac operator to inhibit transcription in E. coli. This inhibition can be relieved by adding lactose or isopropyl-β-D-thiogalactopyranoside (IPTG).
   1777..2365    -  rep_origin     ori: high-copy-number ColE1/pMB1/pBR322/pUC origin of replication
   2536..3396    -  CDS            AmpR: β-lactamase; bla; confers resistance to ampicillin, carbenicillin, and related antibiotics
   3397..3501    -  promoter       AmpR promoter: bla
   3596..3631    +  CDS            rop (fragment): Rop protein, which maintains plasmids at low copy number; rop
   3733..3784    +  misc_feature   bom (fragment): basis of mobility region from pBR322
   3847..2       +  promoter       SP6 promoter (across the origin): promoter for bacteriophage SP6 RNA polymerase
