>Addgene plasmid #120005 | pMaCTag-26 | addgene full sequence | sequence record 232602 | Addgene NGS Result
ATTTAGGTGACACTATAGAACGCGGCCGCCAGCTGAAGCTTCGTACGTCAGGTGGAGGAGGTAGTGGCGG
AGGCGGATCCGGTGCAGGCGCCAAGGAGAAGAGTGCTTGTCCTAAAGATCCAGCCAAACCTCCGGCCAAG
GCACAAGTTGTGGGATGGCCACCGGTGAGATCATACCGGAAGAACGTGATGGTTTCCTGCCAAAAATCAA
GCGGTGGCCCGGAGGCGGCGGCGTTCGTGAAGGTATCAATGGACGGAGCACCGTACTTGAGGAAAATCGA
TTTGAGGATGTATAAAGCTAGCATGGTGAGCAAGGGCGAGGAGCTGTTCACCGGGGTGGTGCCCATCCTG
GTCGAGCTGGACGGCGACGTAAACGGCCACAAGTTCAGCGTCCGCGGCGAGGGCGAGGGCGATGCCACCA
ACGGCAAGCTGACCCTGAAGTTCATCTGCACCACCGGCAAGCTGCCCGTGCCCTGGCCCACCCTCGTGAC
CACCTTCGGCTACGGCGTGGCCTGCTTCAGCCGCTACCCCGACCACATGAAGCAGCACGACTTCTTCAAG
TCCGCCATGCCCGAAGGCTACGTCCAGGAGCGCACCATCTCTTTCAAGGACGACGGTACCTACAAGACCC
GCGCCGAGGTGAAGTTCGAGGGCGACACCCTGGTGAACCGCATCGAGCTGAAGGGCATCGACTTCAAGGA
GGACGGCAACATCCTGGGGCACAAGCTGGAGTACAACTTCAACAGCCACAACGTCTATATCACGGCCGAC
AAGCAGAAGAACGGCATCAAGGCTAACTTCAAGATCCGCCACAACGTTGAGGACGGCAGCGTGCAGCTCG
CCGACCACTACCAGCAGAACACCCCCATCGGCGACGGCCCCGTGCTGCTGCCCGACAACCACTACCTGAG
CCATCAGTCCGCCCTGAGCAAAGACCCCAACGAGAAGCGCGATCACATGGTCCTGCTGGAGTTCGTGACC
GCCGCCGGGATTACACATGGCATGGACGAGCTGTACAAGTGAACTAGTAACTTGTTTATTGCAGCTTATA
ATGGTTACAAATAAAGCAATAGCATCACAAATTTCACAAATAAAGCATTTTTTTCACTGCATTCTAGTTG
TGGTTTGTCCAAACTCATCAATGTATCTTAGTCGATATAACTTCGTATAGCATACATTATACGAAGTTAT
GTCGAGGAGGGCCTATTTCCCATGATTCCTTCATATTTGCATATACGATACAAGGCTGTTAGAGAGATAA
TTGGAATTAATTTGACTGTAAACACAAAGATATTAGTACAAAATACGTGACGTAGAAAGTAATAATTTCT
TGGGTAGTTTGCAGTTTTAAAATTATGTTTTAAAATGGACTATCATATGCTTACCGTAACTTGAAAGTAT
TTCGATTTCTTGGCTTTATATATCTTGTGGAAAGGACGAAACACCGATAACTTCGTATAGCATACATTAT
ACGAAGTTATGGTACCGATGCAGCTAGCCCGCGGATCTGCCGGTCTCCCTATAGTGAGTCGTATTAATTT
CGATAAGCCAGGTTAACCTGCATTAATGAATCGGCCAACGCGCGGGGAGAGGCGGTTTGCGTATTGGGCG
CTCTTCCGCTTCCTCGCTCACTGACTCGCTGCGCTCGGTCGTTCGGCTGCGGCGAGCGGTATCAGCTCAC
TCAAAGGCGGTAATACGGTTATCCACAGAATCAGGGGATAACGCAGGAAAGAACATGTGAGCAAAAGGCC
AGCAAAAGGCCAGGAACCGTAAAAAGGCCGCGTTGCTGGCGTTTTTCCATAGGCTCCGCCCCCCTGACGA
GCATCACAAAAATCGACGCTCAAGTCAGAGGTGGCGAAACCCGACAGGACTATAAAGATACCAGGCGTTT
CCCCCTGGAAGCTCCCTCGTGCGCTCTCCTGTTCCGACCCTGCCGCTTACCGGATACCTGTCCGCCTTTC
TCCCTTCGGGAAGCGTGGCGCTTTCTCATAGCTCACGCTGTAGGTATCTCAGTTCGGTGTAGGTCGTTCG
CTCCAAGCTGGGCTGTGTGCACGAACCCCCCGTTCAGCCCGACCGCTGCGCCTTATCCGGTAACTATCGT
CTTGAGTCCAACCCGGTAAGACACGACTTATCGCCACTGGCAGCAGCCACTGGTAACAGGATTAGCAGAG
CGAGGTATGTAGGCGGTGCTACAGAGTTCTTGAAGTGGTGGCCTAACTACGGCTACACTAGAAGAACAGT
ATTTGGTATCTGCGCTCTGCTGAAGCCAGTTACCTTCGGAAAAAGAGTTGGTAGCTCTTGATCCGGCAAA
CAAACCACCGCTGGTAGCGGTGGTTTTTTTGTTTGCAAGCAGCAGATTACGCGCAGAAAAAAAGGATCTC
AAGAAGATCCTTTGATCTTTTCTACGGGGTCTGACGCTCAGTGGAACGAAAACTCACGTTAAGGGATTTT
GGTCATGAGATTATCAAAAAGGATCTTCACCTAGATCCTTTTAAATTAAAAATGAAGTTTTAAATCAATC
TAAAGTATATATGAGTAAACTTGGTCTGACAGTTACCAATGCTTAATCAGTGAGGCACCTATCTCAGCGA
TCTGTCTATTTCGTTCATCCATAGTTGCCTGACTCCCCGTCGTGTAGATAACTACGATACGGGAGGGCTT
ACCATCTGGCCCCAGTGCTGCAATGATACCGCGAGACCCACGCTCACCGGCTCCAGATTTATCAGCAATA
AACCAGCCAGCCGGAAGGGCCGAGCGCAGAAGTGGTCCTGCAACTTTATCCGCCTCCATCCAGTCTATTA
ATTGTTGCCGGGAAGCTAGAGTAAGTAGTTCGCCAGTTAATAGTTTGCGCAACGTTGTTGCCATTGCTAC
AGGCATCGTGGTGTCACGCTCGTCGTTTGGTATGGCTTCATTCAGCTCCGGTTCCCAACGATCAAGGCGA
GTTACATGATCCCCCATGTTGTGCAAAAAAGCGGTTAGCTCCTTCGGTCCTCCGATCGTTGTCAGAAGTA
AGTTGGCCGCAGTGTTATCACTCATGGTTATGGCAGCACTGCATAATTCTCTTACTGTCATGCCATCCGT
AAGATGCTTTTCTGTGACTGGTGAGTACTCAACCAAGTCATTCTGAGAATAGTGTATGCGGCGACCGAGT
TGCTCTTGCCCGGCGTCAATACGGGATAATACCGCGCCACATAGCAGAACTTTAAAAGTGCTCATCATTG
GAAAACGTTCTTCGGGGCGAAAACTCTCAAGGATCTTACCGCTGTTGAGATCCAGTTCGATGTAACCCAC
TCGTGCACCCAACTGATCTTCAGCATCTTTTACTTTCACCAGCGTTTCTGGGTGAGCAAAAACAGGAAGG
CAAAATGCCGCAAAAAAGGGAATAAGGGCGACACGGAAATGTTGAATACTCATACTCTTCCTTTTTCAAT
ATTATTGAAGCATTTATCAGGGTTATTGTCTCATGAGCGGATACATATTTGAATGTATTTAGAAAAATAA
ACAAATAGGGGTTCCGCGCACATTTCCCCGAAAAGTGCCACCTGACGTCTAAGAAACCATTATTATCATG
ACATTAACCTATAAAAATAGGCGTATCACGAGGCCCTTTCGTCTCGCGCGTTTCGGTGATGACGGTGAAA
ACCTCTGACACATGCAGCTCCCGGAGACGGTCACAGCTTGTCTGTAAGCGGATGCCGGGAGCAGACAAGC
CCGTCAGGGCGCGTCAGCGGGTGTTGGCGGGTGTCGGGGCTGGCTTAACTATGCGGCATCAGAGCAGATT
GTACTGAGAGTGCACCATATGGACATATTGTCGTTAGAACGCGGCTACAATTAATACATAACCTTATGTA
TCATACACATACG
Features (pLannotate 1.2.2; 14 found; start..end, strand, type, name):
      1..19      +  promoter       SP6 promoter: promoter for bacteriophage SP6 RNA polymerase
     93..296     +  CDS            mini-AID: minimal degron from the auxin-responsive IAA17 protein of Arabidopsis thaliana (Kubota et al., 2013) acts as an auxin-inducible degron (AID) in the presence of TIR1
    303..1019    +  CDS            Clover: Clover is a basic (constitutively fluorescent) green/yellow fluorescent protein published in 2012, derived from Aequorea victoria. It is reported to be a rapidly-maturing weak dimer with high acid sensitivity.
   1029..1150    +  polyA_signal   SV40 poly(A) signal: SV40 polyadenylation signal
   1157..1190    +  protein_bind   loxP: Cre-mediated recombination occurs in the 8-bp core sequence (GCATACAT). Cre recombinase
   1197..1437    +  promoter       U6 promoter: RNA polymerase III promoter for human U6 snRNA
   1447..1480    +  protein_bind   loxP: Cre-mediated recombination occurs in the 8-bp core sequence (GCATACAT). Cre recombinase
   1518..1536    -  promoter       T7 promoter: promoter for bacteriophage T7 RNA polymerase
   1558..1611    -  CDS            lacI (fragment): lac repressor; lacI; The lac repressor binds to the lac operator to inhibit transcription in E. coli. This inhibition can be relieved by adding lactose or isopropyl-β-D-thiogalactopyranoside (IPTG).
   1794..2382    -  rep_origin     ori: high-copy-number ColE1/pMB1/pBR322/pUC origin of replication
   2553..3413    -  CDS            AmpR: β-lactamase; bla; confers resistance to ampicillin, carbenicillin, and related antibiotics
   3414..3518    -  promoter       AmpR promoter: bla
   3613..3648    +  CDS            rop (fragment): Rop protein, which maintains plasmids at low copy number; rop
   3750..3801    +  misc_feature   bom (fragment): basis of mobility region from pBR322
