[The description below was written by a language model from this plasmid's Addgene catalogue record and pLannotate feature annotations shown in this document.]
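Description:
pMaCTag-26 is a PCR template plasmid built on the pFA6a backbone, intended for C-terminal tagging of endogenous mammalian genes by the CRISPR-Cas12a-assisted PCR tagging approach rather than for direct expression. It is maintained in E. coli as a high-copy plasmid through a ColE1/pUC-type origin and selected with ampicillin via the bla gene and its own promoter. Small fragments of lacI, rop and bom are backbone remnants. SP6 and T7 phage promoters flank the cassette. Both sequence records (3,863 nt each) carry the same features and differ only in where numbering starts.

The cassette has no promoter for the tag, as the record states, because the tag is meant to be fused in frame to the 3′ end of a chromosomal gene and expressed from that gene's own regulatory elements. It encodes mini-AID, the minimal auxin-inducible degron from Arabidopsis IAA17, which allows auxin-triggered degradation when TIR1 is present. This is followed directly by Clover, a green/yellow fluorescent protein derived from Aequorea victoria, and an SV40 polyadenylation signal that terminates the tagged transcript. Downstream lies a human U6 RNA polymerase III promoter flanked by two loxP sites in the same orientation, which should allow it to be removed by Cre.

In use, gene-specific M1 and M2 tagging oligos amplify the cassette. From the general design of the method, these oligos add the homology arms, and the U6 promoter is positioned to drive a Cas12a crRNA supplied by the reverse oligo. No mammalian selection marker is present, consistent with the "without selection" designation, so tagged cells would presumably be identified by Clover fluorescence. The resulting fusions allow both localisation and conditional depletion of the target protein.
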