Addgene plasmid #120005: pMaCTag-26
Purpose: Template for C-terminal PCR tagging of mammalian genes (without selection) with mAID-Clover
Depositing lab: Michael Knop. Depositing organization: Universitaet Heidelberg. Publication: CRISPR-Cas12a-assisted PCR tagging of mammalian genes. Fueller J, Herbst K, Meurer M, Gubicza K, Kurtulmus B, Knopf JD, Kirrmaier D, Buchmuller BC, Pereira G, Lemberg MK, Knop M. J Cell Biol. 2020 Jun 1;219(6). pii: 151766. doi: 10.1083/jcb.201910210. PubMed 32406907.
Backbone
  Vector backbone: pFA6a
  Backbone size w/o insert (bp): 2412
  Vector type: PCR Template
Growth in bacteria
  Bacterial resistance: Ampicillin, 100 μg/mL
  Growth temperature: 37°C
  Growth strain: DH5alpha
  Copy number: High Copy
Gene/Insert
  Gene/Insert name: mAID-Clover
  Species: H. sapiens (human)
  Promoter: None
  Tag / fusion protein: mAID-Clover (C terminal on backbone)
  Cloning method: Restriction Enzyme; 5′ cloning site BamHI (not destroyed); 3′ cloning site SpeI (not destroyed)
  Sequencing primers: 5′ SP6; 3′ AAACCACAACTAGAATGCAGTG
Terms and licenses: Academic/Nonprofit Terms; Industry Terms: Not Available to Industry
Depositor comments: Template plasmid for C-terminal PCR tagging of mammalian genes. For M1 and M2 tagging oligo design please visit www.pcr-tagging.com Please visit https://www.biorxiv.org/content/early/2018/11/20/473876 for BioRxiv preprint
How to cite: pMaCTag-26 was a gift from Michael Knop (Addgene plasmid # 120005 ; http://n2t.net/addgene:120005 ; RRID:Addgene_120005)
